>Addgene plasmid #1537 | L3471 | depositor full sequence | sequence record 147 | Author sequence
ATGACCATGATTACGCCAAGCTTACATGTCCTGGGCCCATCGATTCGGACGTCCCGAGGGCTTAAGCGGA
CGCGTCGAGGGGATCCCCGGGTACCGAGCTCGAATTCAAGTACCGGTAGAAAAAATGAGTAAAGGAGAAG
AACTTTTCACTGGAGTTGTCCCAATTCTTGTTGAATTAGATGGTGATGTTAATGGGCACAAATTTTCTGT
CAGTGGAGAGGGTGAAGGTGATGCAACATACGGAAAACTTACCCTTAAATTTATTTGCACTACTGGAAAA
CTACCTGTTCCATGGGTAAGTTTAAACATATATATACTAACTAACCCTGATTATTTAAATTTTCAGCCAA
CACTTGTCACTACTCTCACTTATGGTGTTCAATGCTTCTCGAGATACCCAGATCATATGAAACAGCATGA
CTTTTTCAAGAGTGCCATGCCCGAAGGTTATGTACAGGAAAGAACTATATTTTTCAAAGATGACGGGAAC
TACAAGACACGTAAGTTTAAACAGTTCGGTACTAACTAACCATACATATTTAAATTTTCAGGTGCTGAAG
TCAAGTTTGAAGGTGATACCCTTGTTAATAGAATCGAGTTAAAAGGTATTGATTTTAAAGAAGATGGAAA
CATTCTTGGACACAAATTGGAATACAACTATAACTCACACAATGTATACATCATGGCAGACAAACAAAAG
AATGGAATCAAAGTTGTAAGTTTAAACATGATTTTACTAACTAACTAATCTGATTTAAATTTTCAGAACT
TCAAAATTAGACACAACATTGAAGATGGAAGCGTTCAACTAGCAGACCATTATCAACAAAATACTCCAAT
TGGCGATGGCCCTGTCCTTTTACCAGACAACCATTACCTGTCCACACAATCTGCCCTTTCGAAAGATCCC
AACGAAAAGAGAGACCACATGGTCCTTCTTGAGTTTGTAACAGCTGCTGGGATTACACATGGCATGGACG
AACTATACAAAAGCCCACAAGCTTACATGTCCTGGGCCCATCGATTCGGACGTCCCGAGGGCTTAAGCGG
ACGCGTCGAGGGGATCCCCGGGTACCGAGCTCGAATTCACTGGCCGTCGTTTTACAACGTCGTGACTGGG
AAAACCCTGGCGTTACCCAACTTAATCGCCTTGCAGCACATCCCCCTTTCGCCAGCTGGCGTAATAGCGA
AGAGGCCCGCACCGATCGCCCTTCCCAACAGTTGCGCAGCCTGAATGGCGAATGGCGCCTGATGCGGTAT
TTTCTCCTTACGCATCTGTGCGGTATTTCACACCGCATATGGTGCACTCTCAGTACAATCTGCTCTGATG
CCGCATAGTTAAGCCAGCCCCGACACCCGCCAACACCCGCTGACGCGCCCTGACGGGCTTGTCTGCTCCC
GGCATCCGCTTACAGACAAGCTGTGACCGTCTCCGGGAGCTGCATGTGTCAGAGGTTTTCACCGTCATCA
CCGAAACGCGCGAGACGAAAGGGCCTCGTGATACGCCTATTTTTATAGGTTAATGTCATGATAATAATGG
TTTCTTAGACGTCAGGTGGCACTTTTCGGGGAAATGTGCGCGGAACCCCTATTTGTTTATTTTTCTAAAT
ACATTCAAATATGTATCCGCTCATGAGACAATAACCCTGATAAATGCTTCAATAATATTGAAAAAGGAAG
AGTATGAGTATTCAACATTTCCGTGTCGCCCTTATTCCCTTTTTTGCGGCATTTTGCCTTCCTGTTTTTG
CTCACCCAGAAACGCTGGTGAAAGTAAAAGATGCTGAAGATCAGTTGGGTGCACGAGTGGGTTACATCGA
ACTGGATCTCAACAGCGGTAAGATCCTTGAGAGTTTTCGCCCCGAAGAACGTTTTCCAATGATGAGCACT
TTTAAAGTTCTGCTATGTGGCGCGGTATTATCCCGTATTGACGCCGGGCAAGAGCAACTCGGTCGCCGCA
TACACTATTCTCAGAATGACTTGGTTGAGTACTCACCAGTCACAGAAAAGCATCTTACGGATGGCATGAC
AGTAAGAGAATTATGCAGTGCTGCCATAACCATGAGTGATAACACTGCGGCCAACTTACTTCTGACAACG
ATCGGAGGACCGAAGGAGCTAACCGCTTTTTTGCACAACATGGGGGATCATGTAACTCGCCTTGATCGTT
GGGAACCGGAGCTGAATGAAGCCATACCAAACGACGAGCGTGACACCACGATGCCTGTAGCAATGGCAAC
AACGTTGCGCAAACTATTAACTGGCGAACTACTTACTCTAGCTTCCCGGCAACAATTAATAGACTGGATG
GAGGCGGATAAAGTTGCAGGACCACTTCTGCGCTCGGCCCTTCCGGCTGGCTGGTTTATTGCTGATAAAT
CTGGAGCCGGTGAGCGTGGGTCTCGCGGTATCATTGCAGCACTGGGGCCAGATGGTAAGCCCTCCCGTAT
CGTAGTTATCTACACGACGGGGAGTCAGGCAACTATGGATGAACGAAATAGACAGATCGCTGAGATAGGT
GCCTCACTGATTAAGCATTGGTAACTGTCAGACCAAGTTTACTCATATATACTTTAGATTGATTTAAAAC
TTCATTTTTAATTTAAAAGGATCTAGGTGAAGATCCTTTTTGATAATCTCATGACCAAAATCCCTTAACG
TGAGTTTTCGTTCCACTGAGCGTCAGACCCCGTAGAAAAGATCAAAGGATCTTCTTGAGATCCTTTTTTT
CTGCGCGTAATCTGCTGCTTGCAAACAAAAAAACCACCGCTACCAGCGGTGGTTTGTTTGCCGGATCAAG
AGCTACCAACTCTTTTTCCGAAGGTAACTGGCTTCAGCAGAGCGCAGATACCAAATACTGTCCTTCTAGT
GTAGCCGTAGTTAGGCCACCACTTCAAGAACTCTGTAGCACCGCCTACATACCTCGCTCTGCTAATCCTG
TTACCAGTGGCTGCTGCCAGTGGCGATAAGTCGTGTCTTACCGGGTTGGACTCAAGACGATAGTTACCGG
ATAAGGCGCAGCGGTCGGGCTGAACGGGGGGTTCGTGCACACAGCCCAGCTTGGAGCGAACGACCTACAC
CGAACTGAGATACCTACAGCGTGAGCTATGAGAAAGCGCCACGCTTCCCGAAGGGAGAAAGGCGGACAGG
TATCCGGTAAGCGGCAGGGTCGGAACAGGAGAGCGCACGAGGGAGCTTCCAGGGGGAAACGCCTGGTATC
TTTATAGTCCTGTCGGGTTTCGCCACCTCTGACTTGAGCGTCGATTTTTGTGATGCTCGTCAGGGGGGCG
GAGCCTATGGAAAAACGCCAGCAACGCGGCCTTTTTACGGTTCCTGGCCTTTTGCTGGCCTTTTGCTCAC
ATGTTCTTTCCTGCGTTATCCCCTGATTCTGTGGATAACCGTATTACCGCCTTTGAGTGAGCTGATACCG
CTCGCCGCAGCCGAACGACCGAGCGCAGCGAGTCAGTGAGCGAGGAAGCGGAAGAGCGCCCAATACGCAA
ACCGCCTCTCCCCGCGCGTTGGCCGATTCATTAATGCAGCTGGCACGACAGGTTTCCCGACTGGAAAGCG
GGCAGTGAGCGCAACGCAATTAATGTGAGTTAGCTCACTCATTAGGCACCCCAGGCTTTACACTTTATGC
TTCCGGCTCGTATGTTGTGTGGAATTGTGAGCGGATAACAATTTCACACAGGAAACAGCT
Features (pLannotate 1.2.2; 13 found; start..end, strand, type, name):
     81..107     -  misc_feature   MCS (fragment): pUC18/19 multiple cloning site
    128..991     +  CDS            EGFP: EGFP is a basic (constitutively fluorescent) green fluorescent protein published in 1996, derived from Aequorea victoria. It is reported to be a rapidly-maturing weak dimer with moderate acid sensitivity.
   1062..1088    -  misc_feature   MCS (fragment): pUC18/19 multiple cloning site
   1085..1242    +  CDS            lacZα (fragment): LacZα fragment of β-galactosidase; lacZ fragment
   1248..1347    -  misc_feature   bom (fragment): basis of mobility region from pBR322
   1449..1484    -  CDS            rop (fragment): Rop protein, which maintains plasmids at low copy number; rop
   1579..1683    +  promoter       AmpR promoter: bla
   1684..2544    +  CDS            AmpR: β-lactamase; bla; confers resistance to ampicillin, carbenicillin, and related antibiotics
   2715..3303    +  rep_origin     ori: high-copy-number ColE1/pMB1/pBR322/pUC origin of replication
   3486..3578    +  CDS            lacI (fragment): lac repressor; lacI; The lac repressor binds to the lac operator to inhibit transcription in E. coli. This inhibition can be relieved by adding lactose or isopropyl-β-D-thiogalactopyranoside (IPTG).
   3591..3612    +  protein_bind   CAP binding site: CAP binding activates transcription in the presence of cAMP. E. coli catabolite activator protein
   3627..3657    +  promoter       lac promoter: promoter for the E. coli lac operon
   3665..3681    +  protein_bind   lac operator: The lac repressor binds to the lac operator to inhibit transcription in E. coli. This inhibition can be relieved by adding lactose or isopropyl-β-D-thiogalactopyranoside (IPTG). lac repressor encoded by lacI
