[The description below was written by a language model from this plasmid's Addgene catalogue record and pLannotate feature annotations shown in this document.]
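Description:
L3471 is a 3.7 kb empty-backbone plasmid from the 1997 Fire Lab vector kit, catalogued as a worm (C. elegans) expression vector. The backbone is recorded as unknown, but the annotated features point to a pUC-type cloning plasmid. It carries a high-copy ColE1/pMB1-family origin and an ampicillin resistance gene (β-lactamase with its own promoter) for propagation and selection in E. coli. It also has remnants of bom, rop and lacI, plus the CAP site, lac promoter and lac operator typical of pUC polylinker regions.

The payload is a GFP coding cassette flanked on both sides by fragments of the pUC18/19 multiple cloning site and followed by a short N-terminal lacZ segment (annotated as a lacZα fragment, listed as lacZN in the record). The catalogue fields describe the GFP as running from gfpN to gfpC, carrying the F64L and S65T substitutions and interrupted by three elements named IVSR, IVSS and IVST. The two mutations are the brightness and maturation-enhancing changes found in EGFP, which explains the EGFP annotation. The IVS elements are presumably the synthetic introns used in Fire lab vectors to improve expression in worms, which would fit an annotated GFP region longer than an uninterrupted GFP reading frame.

No C. elegans promoter, 3' UTR or other worm regulatory element appears in the feature table, and no insert is recorded. The plasmid therefore seems to serve as a source or recipient of an intron-containing GFP module for building reporter or fusion constructs by restriction cloning, rather than as a stand-alone expression unit. The record refers to the kit documentation for the intended use.
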