Addgene plasmid #1537: L3471
Purpose: (Empty Backbone)
Depositing lab: Andrew Fire. Depositing organization: Carnegie Institution for Science.
Backbone
  Vector backbone: Unknown
  Backbone size (bp): 3700
  Vector type: Worm Expression
Growth in bacteria
  Bacterial resistance: Ampicillin, 100 μg/mL
  Growth temperature: 37°C
  Growth strain: DH5alpha
  Copy number: Unknown
Gene/Insert
  Gene/Insert name: None
  Tag / fusion protein: gfpN, IVSR, gfpF64L, gfpS65T, IVSS, IVST, gfpC, lacZN
  Cloning method: Restriction Enzyme
Terms and licenses: Academic/Nonprofit Terms; Industry Terms: Not Available to Industry
Depositor comments: See Fire Lab Vector Kit Documentation 1997. Fire Lab Miniprep Number pPD113.37, Ligation number L3471.
How to cite: L3471 was a gift from Andrew Fire (Addgene plasmid # 1537 ; http://n2t.net/addgene:1537 ; RRID:Addgene_1537)
