>Addgene plasmid #1537 | L3471 | addgene partial sequence | sequence record 16677 | 1537_m13reverse
GTCCCGAGGGCTTAAGCGGACGCGTCGAGGGGATCCCCGNCCNACCGAGCTCGAATTCAAGTACCGGTAG
AAAAAATGAGTAAAGGAGAAGAACTTTTCACTGGAGTTGTCCCAATTCTTGTTGAATTAGATGGTGATGT
TAATGGGCACAAATTTTCTGTCAGTGGAGAGGGTGAAGGTGATGCAACATACGGAAAACTTACCCTTAAA
TTTATTTGCACTACTGGAAAACTACCTGTTCCATGGGTAAGTTTAAACATATATATACTAACTAACCCTG
ATTATTTAAATTTTCAGCCAACACTTGTCACTACTCTCACTTATGGTGTTCAATGCTTCTCGAGATACCC
AGATCATATGAAACAGCATGACTTTTTCAAGAGTGCCATGCCCGAAGGTTATGTACAGGAAAGAACTATA
TTTTTCAAAGATGACGGGAACTACAAGACACGTAAGTTTAAACAGTTCGGTACTAACTAACCATACATAT
TTAAATTTTCAGGTGCTGAAGTCAAGTTTGAAGGTGATACCCTTGTTAATAGAATCGAGTTAAAAGGTAT
TGATTTTAAAGAAGATGGAAACATTCTTGGACACAAATTGGAATACAACTATAACTCACACAATGTATAC
ATCATGGCAGACAAACAAAAGAATGGAATCAAAGTTGTAAGTTTAAACATGATTTTACTAACTAACTAAT
CTGATTTAAATTTTCAGAACTTCAAAATTAGACACAACATTGAAGATGGAAGCGTTCAACTAGCAGACCA
TTATCAACAAAATACTCCAATTGGCGATGGCCCTGTCCTTTTACCAGACAACCATTACCTGTCCACACAA
TCTGCCCTTTCGAAAGATCCCAACGAAAAGAGAGACCACATGGTCCNTTCTTGAGTTTGTAACAGCCTGC
TGGGATTACACATGGCATGGACGANCTATACAAAGCCCCCCAAGCTTACATGTCCTGGGCCCATCGATTC
GGACNTCCCGAGGGCTNAACCGGACCCCNTCGAGGGGATCCCCGGGGACCGAGCNCGAATTCCCTGGCCG
NCGTTTTACACCGNCNGNNTGGGNAAACCCGGGGGTACCCAANTAATCCCCTTGNNCCNATNCCCCTTTC
CCCNGGTGGGGNAAAACNAAAAGCCCCCCCCNAACNCCCTCCCNACAGTTGCCCACCNGAANGGGAAGGN
CCCCNAAGNGGATTNNCCNTNCCCCCGGGGGGNTTCNCCNNANNGGGGNCCCCNANAANCGCCNGANCNC
CNAAAAACCCCCCCACCCCCCCCCTNAACCCCGGGGTTTNCNCNCCCCTTNAAAGGNGCCCCGGGGNGGG
AAGTTCCCCCCNCCCGGGAAGGNCGGCCNTTTNGNNNNNANGNTNC
